>Addgene plasmid #77467 | TGFBR2 gRNA (BRDN0001148563) | addgene full sequence | sequence record 187818 | Addgene Assembled Sequence
CCCGGGTGCAAAGATGGATAAAGTTTTAAACAGAGAGGAATCTTTGCAGCTAATGGACCTTCTAGGTCTT
GAAAGGAGTGGGAATTGGCTCCGGTGCCCGTCAGTGGGCAGAGCGCACATCGCCCACAGTCCCCGAGAAG
TTGGGGGGAGGGGTCGGCAATTGATCCGGTGCCTAGAGAAGGTGGCGCGGGGTAAACTGGGAAAGTGATG
TCGTGTACTGGCTCCGCCTTTTTCCCGAGGGTGGGGGAGAACCGTATATAAGTGCAGTAGTCGCCGTGAA
CGTTCTTTTTCGCAACGGGTTTGCCGCCAGAACACAGGTAAGTGCCGTGTGTGGTTCCCGCGGGCCTGGC
CTCTTTACGGGTTATGGCCCTTGCGTGCCTTGAATTACTTCCACCTGGCTGCAGTACGTGATTCTTGATC
CCGAGCTTCGGGTTGGAAGTGGGTGGGAGAGTTCGAGGCCTTGCGCTTAAGGAGCCCCTTCGCCTCGTGC
TTGAGTTGAGGCCTGGCCTGGGCGCTGGGGCCGCCGCGTGCGAATCTGGTGGCACCTTCGCGCCTGTCTC
GCTGCTTTCGATAAGTCTCTAGCCATTTAAAATTTTTGATGACCTGCTGCGACGCTTTTTTTCTGGCAAG
ATAGTCTTGTAAATGCGGGCCAAGATCTGCACACTGGTATTTCGGTTTTTGGGGCCGCGGGCGGCGACGG
GGCCCGTGCGTCCCAGCGCACATGTTCGGCGAGGCGGGGCCTGCGAGCGCGGCCACCGAGAATCGGACGG
GGGTAGTCTCAAGCTGGCCGGCCTGCTCTGGTGCCTGGCCTCGCGCCGCCGTGTATCGCCCCGCCCTGGG
CGGCAAGGCTGGCCCGGTCGGCACCAGTTGCGTGAGCGGAAAGATGGCCGCTTCCCGGCCCTGCTGCAGG
GAGCTCAAAATGGAGGACGCGGCGCTCGGGAGAGCGGGCGGGTGAGTCACCCACACAAAGGAAAAGGGCC
TTTCCGTCCTCAGCCGTCGCTTCATGTGACTCCACGGAGTACCGGGCGCCGTCCAGGCACCTCGATTAGT
TCTCGAGCTTTTGGAGTACGTCGTCTTTAGGTTGGGGGGAGGGGTTTTATGCGATGGAGTTTCCCCACAC
TGAGTGGGTGGAGACTGAAGTTAGGCCAGCTTGGCACTTGATGTAATTCTCCTTGGAATTTGCCCTTTTT
GAGTTTGGATCTTGGTTCATTCTCAAGCCTCAGACAGTGGTTCAAAGTTTTTTTCTTCCATTTCAGGTGT
CGTGACGTACGGCCACCATGACCGAGTACAAGCCCACGGTGCGCCTCGCCACCCGCGACGACGTCCCCAG
GGCCGTACGCACCCTCGCCGCCGCGTTCGCCGACTACCCCGCCACGCGCCACACCGTCGATCCGGACCGC
CACATCGAGCGGGTCACCGAGCTGCAAGAACTCTTCCTCACGCGCGTCGGGCTCGACATCGGCAAGGTGT
GGGTCGCGGACGACGGCGCCGCCGTGGCGGTCTGGACCACGCCGGAGAGCGTCGAAGCGGGGGCGGTGTT
CGCCGAGATCGGCCCGCGCATGGCCGAGTTGAGCGGTTCCCGGCTGGCCGCGCAGCAACAGATGGAAGGC
CTCCTGGCGCCGCACCGGCCCAAGGAGCCCGCGTGGTTCCTGGCCACCGTCGGAGTCTCGCCCGACCACC
AGGGCAAGGGTCTGGGCAGCGCCGTCGTGCTCCCCGGAGTGGAGGCGGCCGAGCGCGCCGGGGTGCCCGC
CTTCCTGGAGACCTCCGCGCCCCGCAACCTCCCCTTCTACGAGCGGCTCGGCTTCACCGTCACCGCCGAC
GTCGAGGTGCCCGAAGGACCGCGCACCTGGTGCATGACCCGCAAGCCCGGTGCCTGAACGCGTTAAGTCG
ACAATCAACCTCTGGATTACAAAATTTGTGAAAGATTGACTGGTATTCTTAACTATGTTGCTCCTTTTAC
GCTATGTGGATACGCTGCTTTAATGCCTTTGTATCATGCTATTGCTTCCCGTATGGCTTTCATTTTCTCC
TCCTTGTATAAATCCTGGTTGCTGTCTCTTTATGAGGAGTTGTGGCCCGTTGTCAGGCAACGTGGCGTGG
TGTGCACTGTGTTTGCTGACGCAACCCCCACTGGTTGGGGCATTGCCACCACCTGTCAGCTCCTTTCCGG
GACTTTCGCTTTCCCCCTCCCTATTGCCACGGCGGAACTCATCGCCGCCTGCCTTGCCCGCTGCTGGACA
GGGGCTCGGCTGTTGGGCACTGACAATTCCGTGGTGTTGTCGGGGAAATCATCGTCCTTTCCTTGGCTGC
TCGCCTGTGTTGCCACCTGGATTCTGCGCGGGACGTCCTTCTGCTACGTCCCTTCGGCCCTCAATCCAGC
GGACCTTCCTTCCCGCGGCCTGCTGCCGGCTCTGCGGCCTCTTCCGCGTCTTCGCCTTCGCCCTCAGACG
AGTCGGATCTCCCTTTGGGCCGCCTCCCCGCGTCGACTTTAAGACCAATGACTTACAAGGCAGCTGTAGA
TCTTAGCCACTTTTTAAAAGAAAAGGGGGGACTGGAAGGGCTAATTCACTCCCAACGAAGACAAGATCTG
CTTTTTGCTTGTACTGGGTCTCTCTGGTTAGACCAGATCTGAGCCTGGGAGCTCTCTGGCTAACTAGGGA
ACCCACTGCTTAAGCCTCAATAAAGCTTGCCTTGAGTGCTTCAAGTAGTGTGTGCCCGTCTGTTGTGTGA
CTCTGGTAACTAGAGATCCCTCAGACCCTTTTAGTCAGTGTGGAAAATCTCTAGCAGTACGTATAGTAGT
TCATGTCATCTTATTATTCAGTATTTATAACTTGCAAAGAAATGAATATCAGAGAGTGAGAGGAACTTGT
TTATTGCAGCTTATAATGGTTACAAATAAAGCAATAGCATCACAAATTTCACAAATAAAGCATTTTTTTC
ACTGCATTCTAGTTGTGGTTTGTCCAAACTCATCAATGTATCTTATCATGTCTGGCTCTAGCTATCCCGC
CCCTAACTCCGCCCATCCCGCCCCTAACTCCGCCCAGTTCCGCCCATTCTCCGCCCCATGGCTGACTAAT
TTTTTTTATTTATGCAGAGGCCGAGGCCGCCTCGGCCTCTGAGCTATTCCAGAAGTAGTGAGGAGGCTTT
TTTGGAGGCCTAGGGACGTACCCAATTCGCCCTATAGTGAGTCGTATTACGCGCGCTCACTGGCCGTCGT
TTTACAACGTCGTGACTGGGAAAACCCTGGCGTTACCCAACTTAATCGCCTTGCAGCACATCCCCCTTTC
GCCAGCTGGCGTAATAGCGAAGAGGCCCGCACCGATCGCCCTTCCCAACAGTTGCGCAGCCTGAATGGCG
AATGGG
[124 nt withheld, positions 3367-3490]
C
[91 nt withheld, positions 3492-3582]
A
[49 nt withheld, positions 3584-3632]
CCTTTGACGTTGGAGTCCACGTTCTTT
[37 nt withheld, positions 3660-3696]
ACCCTATCTCGGTCTATTCTTTTGATTTATAAGGGATTTTGCCGATTTCGGCCTATTGGTTAAAAAATGA
GCTGATTTAACAAAAATTTAACGCGAATTTTAACAAAATATTAACGCTTACAATTTAGGTGGCACTTTTC
GGGGAAATGTGCGCGGAACCCCTATTTGTTTATTTTTCTAAATACATTCAAATATGTATCCGCTCATGAG
ACAATAACCCTGATAAATGCTTCAATAATATTGAAAAAGGAAGAGTATGAGTATTCAACATTTCCGTGTC
GCCCTTATTCCCTTTTTTGCGGCATTTTGCCTTCCTGTTTTTGCTCACCCAGAAACGCTGGTGAAAGTAA
AAGATGCTGAAGATCAGTTGGGTGCACGAGTGGGTTACATCGAACTGGATCTCAACAGCGGTAAGATCCT
TGAGAGTTTTCGCCCCGAAGAACGTTTTCCAATGATGAGCACTTTTAAAGTTCTGCTATGTGGCGCGGTA
TTATCCCGTATTGACGCCGGGCAAGAGCAACTCGGTCGCCGCATACACTATTCTCAGAATGACTTGGTTG
AGTACTCACCAGTCACAGAAAAGCATCTTACGGATGGCATGACAGTAAGAGAATTATGCAGTGCTGCCAT
AACCATGAGTGATAACACTGCGGCCAACTTACTTCTGACAACGATCGGAGGACCGAAGGAGCTAACCGCT
TTTTTGCACAACATGGGGGATCATGTAACTCGCCTTGATCGTTGGGAACCGGAGCTGAATGAAGCCATAC
CAAACGACGAGCGTGACACCACGATGCCTGTAGCAATGGCAACAACGTTGCGCAAACTATTAACTGGCGA
ACTACTTACTCTAGCTTCCCGGCAACAATTAATAGACTGGATGGAGGCGGATAAAGTTGCAGGACCACTT
CTGCGCTCGGCCCTTCCGGCTGGCTGGTTTATTGCTGATAAATCTGGAGCCGGTGAGCGTGGGTCTCGCG
GTATCATTGCAGCACTGGGGCCAGATGGTAAGCCCTCCCGTATCGTAGTTATCTACACGACGGGGAGTCA
GGCAACTATGGATGAACGAAATAGACAGATCGCTGAGATAGGTGCCTCACTGATTAAGCATTGGTAACTG
TCAGACCAAGTTTACTCATATATACTTTAGATTGATTTAAAACTTCATTTTTAATTTAAAAGGATCTAGG
TGAAGATCCTTTTTGATAATCTCATGACCAAAATCCCTTAACGTGAGTTTTCGTTCCACTGAGCGTCAGA
CCCCGTAGAAAAGATCAAAGGATCTTCTTGAGATCCTTTTTTTCTGCGCGTAATCTGCTGCTTGCAAACA
AAAAAACCACCGCTACCAGCGGTGGTTTGTTTGCCGGATCAAGAGCTACCAACTCTTTTTCCGAAGGTAA
CTGGCTTCAGCAGAGCGCAGATACCAAATACTGTTCTTCTAGTGTAGCCGTAGTTAGGCCACCACTTCAA
GAACTCTGTAGCACCGCCTACATACCTCGCTCTGCTAATCCTGTTACCAGTGGCTGCTGCCAGTGGCGAT
AAGTCGTGTCTTACCGGGTTGGACTCAAGACGATAGTTACCGGATAAGGCGCAGCGGTCGGGCTGAACGG
GGGGTTCGTGCACACAGCCCAGCTTGGAGCGAACGACCTACACCGAACTGAGATACCTACAGCGTGAGCT
ATGAGAAAGCGCCACGCTTCCCGAAGGGAGAAAGGCGGACAGGTATCCGGTAAGCGGCAGGGTCGGAACA
GGAGAGCGCACGAGGGAGCTTCCAGGGGGAAACGCCTGGTATCTTTATAGTCCTGTCGGGTTTCGCCACC
TCTGACTTGAGCGTCGATTTTTGTGATGCTCGTCAGGGGGGCGGAGCCTATGGAAAAACGCCAGCAACGC
GGCCTTTTTACGGTTCCTGGCCTTTTGCTGGCCTTTTGCTCACATGTTCTTTCCTGCGTTATCCCCTGAT
TCTGTGGATAACCGTATTACCGCCTTTGAGTGAGCTGATACCGCTCGCCGCAGCCGAACGACCGAGCGCA
GCGAGTCAGTGAGCGAGGAAGCGGAAGAGCGCCCAATACGCAAACCGCCTCTCCCCGCGCGTTGGCCGAT
TCATTAATGCAGCTGGCACGACAGGTTTCCCGACTGGAAAGCGGGCAGTGAGCGCAACGCAATTAATGTG
AGTTAGCTCACTCATTAGGCACCCCAGGCTTTACACTTTATGCTTCCGGCTCGTATGTTGTGTGGAATTG
TGAGCGGATAACAATTTCACACAGGAAACAGCTATGACCATGATTACGCCAAGCGCGCAATTAACCCTCA
CTAAAGGGAACAAAAGCTGGAGCTGCAAGCTTAATGTAGTCTTATGCAATACTCTTGTAGTCTTGCAACA
TGGTAACGATGAGTTAGCAACATGCCTTACAAGGAGAGAAAAAGCACCGTGCATGCCGATTGGTGGAAGT
AAGGTGGTACGATCGTGCCTTATTAGGAAGGCAACAGACGGGTCTGACATGGATTGGACGAACCACTGAA
TTGCCGCATTGCAGAGATATTGTATTTAAGTGCCTAGCTCGATACATAAACGGGTCTCTCTGGTTAGACC
AGATCTGAGCCTGGGAGCTCTCTGGCTAACTAGGGAACCCACTGCTTAAGCCTCAATAAAGCTTGCCTTG
AGTGCTTCAAGTAGTGTGTGCCCGTCTGTTGTGTGACTCTGGTAACTAGAGATCCCTCAGACCCTTTTAG
TCAGTGTGGAAAATCTCTAGCAGTGGCGCCCGAACAGGGACTTGAAAGCGAAAGGGAAACCAGAGGAGCT
CTCTCGACGCAGGACTCGGCTTGCTGAAGCGCGCACGGCAAGAGGCGAGGGGCGGCGACTGGTGAGTACG
CCAAAAATTTTGACTAGCGGAGGCTAGAAGGAGAGAGATGGGTGCGAGAGCGTCAGTATTAAGCGGGGGA
GAATTAGATCGCGATGGGAAAAAATTCGGTTAAGGCCAGGGGGAAAGAAAAAATATAAATTAAAACATAT
AGTATGGGCAAGCAGGGAGCTAGAACGATTCGCAGTTAATCCTGGCCTGTTAGAAACATCAGAAGGCTGT
AGACAAATACTGGGACAGCTACAACCATCCCTTCAGACAGGATCAGAAGAACTTAGATCATTATATAATA
CAGTAGCAACCCTCTATTGTGTGCATCAAAGGATAGAGATAAAAGACACCAAGGAAGCTTTAGACAAGAT
AGAGGAAGAGCAAAACAAAAGTAAGACCACCGCACAGCAAGCGGCCGCTGATCTTCAGACCTGGAGGAGG
AGATATGAGGGACAATTGGAGAAGTGAATTATATAAATATAAAGTAGTAAAAATTGAACCATTAGGAGTA
GCACCCACCAAGGCAAAGAGAAGAGTGGTGCAGAGAGAAAAAAGAGCAGTGGGAATAGGAGCTTTGTTCC
TTGGGTTCTTGGGAGCAGCAGGAAGCACTATGGGCGCAGCGTCAATGACGCTGACGGTACAGGCCAGACA
ATTATTGTCTGGTATAGTGCAGCAGCAGAACAATTTGCTGAGGGCTATTGAGGCGCAACAGCATCTGTTG
CAACTCACAGTCTGGGGCATCAAGCAGCTCCAGGCAAGAATCCTGGCTGTGGAAAGATACCTAAAGGATC
AACAGCTCCTGGGGATTTGGGGTTGCTCTGGAAAACTCATTTGCACCACTGCTGTGCCTTGGAATGCTAG
TTGGAGTAATAAATCTCTGGAACAGATTTGGAATCACACGACCTGGATGGAGTGGGACAGAGAAATTAAC
AATTACACAAGCTTAATACACTCCTTAATTGAAGAATCGCAAAACCAGCAAGAAAAGAATGAACAAGAAT
TATTGGAATTAGATAAATGGGCAAGTTTGTGGAATTGGTTTAACATAACAAATTGGCTGTGGTATATAAA
ATTATTCATAATGATAGTAGGAGGCTTGGTAGGTTTAAGAATAGTTTTTGCTGTACTTTCTATAGTGAAT
AGAGTTAGGCAGGGATATTCACCATTATCGTTTCAGACCCACCTCCCAACCCCGAGGGGACCCAGAGAGG
GCCTATTTCCCATGATTCCTTCATATTTGCATATACGATACAAGGCTGTTAGAGAGATAATTAGAATTAA
TTTGACTGTAAACACAAAGATATTAGTACAAAATACGTGACGTAGAAAGTAATAATTTCTTGGGTAGTTT
GCAGTTTTAAAATTATGTTTTAAAATGGACTATCATATGCTTACCGTAACTTGAAAGTATTTCGATTTCT
TGGCTTTATATATCTTGTGGAAAGGACGAAACACCGACAGTGATCACACTCCATGTGTTTTAGAGCTAGA
AATAGCAAGTTAAAATAAGGCTAGTCCGTTATCAACTTGAAAAAGTGGCACCGAGTCGGTGCTTTTTTAA
GCTTGGCGTAACTAGATCTTGAGACAAATGGCAGTATTCATCCACAATTTTAAAAGAAAAGGGGGGATTG
GGGGGTACAGTGCAGGGGAAAGAATAGTAGACATAATAGCAACAGACATACAAACTAAAGAATTACAAAA
ACAAATTACAAAAATTCAAAATTTTCGGGTTTATTACAGGGACAGCAGAGATCCACTTTGGCGCCGGCTC
GAGGGGG
Features (pLannotate 1.2.2; 29 found; start..end, strand, type, name):
     14..80      +  CDS            small t antigen (fragment): SV40 (simian virus 40) small t antigen
    106..317     +  promoter       EF-1α core promoter: core promoter for human elongation factor EF-1α
    318..1256    +  intron         EF-1α intron A: intron upstream of the start codon of human EF-1α
   1278..1877    +  CDS            PuroR (fragment): puromycin N-acetyltransferase; pac from Streptomyces; confers resistance to puromycin
   1893..2481    +  misc_feature   WPRE: woodchuck hepatitis virus posttranscriptional regulatory element
   2532..2551    +  misc_feature   cPPT/CTS (fragment): central polypurine tract and central termination sequence of HIV-1
   2553..2786    +  LTR            3' LTR (ΔU3): self-inactivating 3' long terminal repeat (LTR) from HIV-1
   2864..2985    +  polyA_signal   SV40 poly(A) signal: SV40 polyadenylation signal
   3025..3160    +  rep_origin     SV40 ori: SV40 origin of replication
   3181..3199    -  promoter       T7 promoter: promoter for bacteriophage T7 RNA polymerase
   3207..3362    +  CDS            lacZα (fragment): LacZα fragment of β-galactosidase; lacZ fragment
   3367..3795    +  rep_origin     f1 ori (sequence partly withheld): f1 bacteriophage origin of replication; arrow indicates direction of (+) strand synthesis
   3848..3952    +  promoter       AmpR promoter: bla
   3953..4813    +  CDS            AmpR: β-lactamase; bla; confers resistance to ampicillin, carbenicillin, and related antibiotics
   4984..5572    +  rep_origin     ori: high-copy-number ColE1/pMB1/pBR322/pUC origin of replication
   5755..5847    +  CDS            lacI (fragment): lac repressor; lacI; The lac repressor binds to the lac operator to inhibit transcription in E. coli. This inhibition can be relieved by adding lactose or isopropyl-β-D-thiogalactopyranoside (IPTG).
   5860..5881    +  protein_bind   CAP binding site: CAP binding activates transcription in the presence of cAMP. E. coli catabolite activator protein
   5896..5926    +  promoter       lac promoter: promoter for the E. coli lac operon
   5934..5950    +  protein_bind   lac operator: The lac repressor binds to the lac operator to inhibit transcription in E. coli. This inhibition can be relieved by adding lactose or isopropyl-β-D-thiogalactopyranoside (IPTG). lac repressor encoded by lacI
   5995..6013    +  promoter       T3 promoter: promoter for bacteriophage T3 RNA polymerase
   6041..6267    +  promoter       RSV promoter: Rous sarcoma virus enhancer/promoter
   6268..6448    +  LTR            5' LTR (truncated): truncated 5' long terminal repeat (LTR) from HIV-1
   6495..6620    +  misc_feature   HIV-1 Ψ: packaging signal of human immunodeficiency virus type 1
   6604..6967    +  CDS            HIV-1 gag (fragment): gag protein from human immunodeficiency virus 1; gag
   7113..7346    +  misc_feature   RRE: The Rev response element (RRE) of HIV-1 allows for Rev-dependent mRNA export from the nucleus to the cytoplasm.
   7723..7749    +  CDS            Rev (fragment): human immunodeficiency virus 1 (HIV-1) Rev protein; rev; enhances nuclear export of unspliced and incompletely spliced viral mRNAs
   7753..7993    +  promoter       U6 promoter: RNA polymerase III promoter for human U6 snRNA
   8023..8098    +  misc_RNA       gRNA scaffold: guide RNA scaffold for the Streptococcus pyogenes CRISPR/Cas9 system
   8154..8271    +  misc_feature   cPPT/CTS: central polypurine tract and central termination sequence of HIV-1
