[The description below was written by a language model from this plasmid's Addgene catalogue record and pLannotate feature annotations shown in this document.]
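Description:
TGFBR2 gRNA (BRDN0001148563) is a third-generation lentiviral CRISPR guide plasmid built on the lentiGuide-Puro backbone and designed to target human TGFBR2, the type II TGF-β receptor. The 8.3 kb plasmid is propagated in E. coli at high copy from a ColE1/pUC-type origin with ampicillin selection (AmpR, β-lactamase). The backbone also carries an f1 origin, an SV40 origin and poly(A) signal, and remnants of a lac/T7/T3 cloning region.

The lentiviral transfer cassette begins with an RSV promoter fused to a truncated HIV-1 5' LTR, which makes genomic RNA production in packaging cells Tat-independent. This is followed by the Ψ packaging signal with a gag fragment, the Rev response element for nuclear export of the unspliced genome, a cPPT/CTS element, and a self-inactivating ΔU3 3' LTR. Within this cassette, a human U6 RNA polymerase III promoter drives the TGFBR2-specific spacer joined to the Streptococcus pyogenes Cas9 guide RNA scaffold. Downstream, the EF-1α core promoter with its intron A expresses puromycin N-acetyltransferase for selecting transduced mammalian cells, and a WPRE enhances transcript expression.

The plasmid does not encode Cas9, so it must be paired with a separate Cas9 vector such as lentiCas9-Blast or used in cells that already express Cas9. The guide was designed against two TGFBR2 reference transcripts and corresponds to a member of a human kinome gRNA library developed alongside work on optimised sgRNA design. It is typically used for Cas9-mediated disruption of TGFBR2 after lentiviral delivery.
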