Addgene plasmid #77467: TGFBR2 gRNA (BRDN0001148563)
Purpose: 3rd generation lentiviral gRNA plasmid targeting human TGFBR2
Depositing lab: John Doench & David Root. Depositing organization: Broad Institute. Publication: Optimized sgRNA design to maximize activity and minimize off-target effects of CRISPR-Cas9. Doench JG, Fusi N, Sullender M, Hegde M, Vaimberg EW, Donovan KF, Smith I, Tothova Z, Wilen C, Orchard R, Virgin HW, Listgarten J, Root DE. Nat Biotechnol. 2016 Jan 18. doi: 10.1038/nbt.3437. PubMed 26780180.
Backbone
  Vector backbone: lentiGuide-Puro
  Backbone manufacturer: Zhang Lab (Addgene plasmid # 52963)
  Vector type: Mammalian Expression, Lentiviral, CRISPR
  Selectable markers: Puromycin
Growth in bacteria
  Bacterial resistance: Ampicillin, 100 μg/mL
  Growth temperature: 37°C
  Growth strain: DH5alpha
  Copy number: High Copy
Gene/Insert
  Gene/Insert name: TGFBR2 (alt names: TGFBR2; NM_001024847.2)
  gRNA/shRNA sequence: ACAGTGATCACACTCCATGT
  Species: H. sapiens (human)
  Entrez Gene: TGFBR2 (a.k.a. AAT3, FAA3, LDS1B, LDS2, LDS2B, MFS2, RIIC, TAAD2, TBR-ii, TBRII, TGFR-2, TGFbeta-RII, tbetaR-II)
  Promoter: hU6
  Cloning method: Unknown
  Sequencing primers: 5′ U6-F; 3′ pS2-R
Terms and licenses: Academic/Nonprofit Terms; Industry Terms: Not Available to Industry
Depositor comments: The gRNA was designed to target the following Genbank reference sequence(s): NM_001024847.2,NM_003242.5. Note that this plasmid does NOT contain Cas9. It should be used in conjunction with lentiCas9-Blast (Addgene #52962) or otherwise with cell lines already expressing Cas9. Browse the full kinome gRNA library at http://www.addgene.org/pooled-library/broadgpp-human-kinome/ or visit http://www.broadinstitute.org/rnai/public/ for detailed protocols and information.
How to cite: TGFBR2 gRNA (BRDN0001148563) was a gift from John Doench & David Root (Addgene plasmid # 77467 ; http://n2t.net/addgene:77467 ; RRID:Addgene_77467)
