>Addgene plasmid #77467 | TGFBR2 gRNA (BRDN0001148563) | depositor partial sequence | sequence record 144927 | Target Sequence
ACAGTGATCACACTCCATGT
