>Addgene plasmid #77467 | TGFBR2 gRNA (BRDN0001148563) | addgene partial sequence | sequence record 187817 | hU6-F
TAGAAAGTAATAATTTCTTGGGTAGTTTGCAGTTTTAAAATTATGTTTTAAAATGGACTATCATATGCTT
ACCGTAACTTGAAAGTATTTCGATTTCTTGGCTTTATATATCTTGTGGAAAGGACGAAACACCGACAGTG
ATCACACTCCATGTGTTTTAGAGCTAGAAATAGCAAGTTAAAATAAGGCTAGTCCGTTATCAACTTGAAA
AAGTGGCACCGAGTCGGTGCTTTTTTAAGCTTGGCGTAACTAGATCTTGAGACAAATGGCAGTATTCATC
CACAATTTTAAAAGAAAAGGGGGGATTGGGGGGTACAGTGCAGGGGAAAGAATAGTAGACATAATAGCAA
CAGACATACAAACTAAAGAATTACAAAAACAAATTACAAAAATTCAAAATTTTCGGGTTTATTACAGGGA
CAGCAGAGATCCACTTTGGCGCCGGCTCGAGGGGGCCCGGGTGCAAAGATGGATAAAGTTTTAAACAGAG
AGGAATCTTTGCAGCTAATGGACCTTCTAGGTCTTGAAAGGAGTGGGAATTGGCTCCGGTGCCCGTCAGT
GGGCAGAGCG
